>Addgene plasmid #26141 | pPR244-C3H-zfn-1 | addgene partial sequence | sequence record 32249 | 26141 with pPr244-F (CCTCGAGGTCGACGGTATC)
TGCTGTCGACCAGTCGTGTTTTATTTGGTTTTATTCTTGGTTATTAAATGAGTGACACAGAAAGAAAGAT
TTGCCGGTATTTTAATACTCTAGGAGGGTGTTGGTATGGCGAAAAGTGCAAATTTATTCATCTTCTCAAT
AAAAAACCTCCATGTAAATTTTTCGGATCTTCATCCGGTTGCAGATTTGGAGATTCGTGCCATTTTAGTC
ATGAAAGAACTCCATTTAAATCTGTTGAAAATTATGAAAACGGAATAACAGATGACATTAAAGAAGATTA
TAAAGAAAATTTGAATCCAAGCGAACTAACGGGAACAAACAATAACAACATGGAGCAGAATTTGAATATT
TCAGCGACGAATTTGGAAATTATGGTGAACAATACTCCGGTTTCGGAAGTGACAATTGACTTTTCTAAGG
AATCCAACATTGCGAATGAAATCGAAGTACATTGCGGTTCTTGCAAGCGTCTCTTAGATAAGCAAAACAA
TGAGAGCTACTGTAATATATTGAAAGATCATTATTTGGAAAGCTTTTTGGATAAAGAAGGTGATCATGTG
AAATATGTGAAATTTAAAGCGGCACTTGATCCCGGACAGATGTATTGGTGTAAAACGTGCATATTAATTT
TTGAAAAACCTTGGTCATTATTCCAGCACATGGCCGACAAGGCAAAAGGAAACAAAGTTCAAAGATGGGA
GAAAAAAATCCACTTAGATTGGCTTGATACCGTTGCTGGTCTTATGGCAGGATACGATTTAGGATTGTTT
AGTCTTGGTAAATTGAGAAATGATTTGCGAAATTTATTGGCCGACCAACATACCATAGAA
