[The description below was written by a language model from this plasmid's Addgene catalogue record.]
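Description:
pPR244-C3H-zfn-1 is an RNAi vector built on the pPR244 backbone (about 2.65 kb without insert) that carries a 1,623 bp fragment of Smed-C3H-zfn-1, a gene from the planarian flatworm Schmidtea mediterranea whose name indicates a C3H-type zinc finger protein. The insert was introduced by restriction enzyme cloning. The plasmid is selected in bacteria with kanamycin. Its copy number is listed as unknown, and no feature table is provided, so the origin of replication and the promoter arrangement flanking the insert are not stated.

Two bacterial hosts are named: DH5alpha as the growth strain, and HT115(DE3) under growth instructions. HT115(DE3) is an RNase III-deficient E. coli strain with inducible T7 RNA polymerase that is commonly used to accumulate double-stranded RNA. This suggests the construct is meant to produce dsRNA against C3H-zfn-1 in bacteria, which in planarian work are typically fed to the animals to trigger gene knockdown. That mode of use fits the RNAi vector classification, but it is inferred from the strain rather than stated. Vectors of this kind usually place the insert between opposing T7 promoters so that both strands are transcribed, but this layout cannot be confirmed for pPR244 from the available fields.

The associated publication describes a functional genomic screen for regulators of germ cell development in planarians, so the plasmid most plausibly served as a knockdown reagent for testing the role of Smed-C3H-zfn-1 in that process.
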