Addgene plasmid #26141: pPR244-C3H-zfn-1
Depositing lab: Phillip Newmark. Depositing organization: University of Illinois at Urbana-Champaign. Publication: A functional genomic screen in planarians identifies novel regulators of germ cell development. Wang Y, Stary JM, Wilhelm JE, Newmark PA. Genes Dev. 2010 Sep 15. 24(18):2081-92. 10.1101/gad.1951010 PubMed 20844018.
Backbone
  Vector backbone: pPR244
  Backbone size w/o insert (bp): 2650
  Vector type: RNAi
Growth in bacteria
  Bacterial resistance: Kanamycin, 50 μg/mL
  Growth temperature: 37°C
  Growth strain: DH5alpha
  Growth instructions: HT115(DE3)
  Copy number: Unknown
Gene/Insert
  Gene/Insert name: Smed-C3H-zfn-1 (alt name: C3H-zfn-1)
  Species: Schmidtea mediterranea
  Insert size (bp): 1623
  Cloning method: Restriction Enzyme
  Sequencing primers: 5′ CCTCGAGGTCGACGGTATC; 3′ AACAAAAGCTGGAGCTCCAC
Terms and licenses: Academic/Nonprofit Terms; Industry Terms: Not Available to Industry
How to cite: pPR244-C3H-zfn-1 was a gift from Phillip Newmark (Addgene plasmid # 26141 ; http://n2t.net/addgene:26141 ; RRID:Addgene_26141)
